Addgene plasmid #195611: pET PI-SceI C-His K301A
Purpose: Expresses PI-SceI (VDE) homing endonuclease/intein from the T7 promoter that contains the K301A active site mutation
Depositing lab: Frederick Gimble. Depositing organization: Purdue University. Publication: Amino acid residues in both the protein splicing and endonuclease domains of the PI-SceI intein mediate DNA binding. He Z, Crist M, Yen H, Duan X, Quiocho FA, Gimble FS. J Biol Chem. 1998 Feb 20;273(8):4607-15. doi: 10.1074/jbc.273.8.4607. PubMed 9468518.
Backbone
  Vector backbone: pET-23a
  Backbone manufacturer: Novagen
  Vector type: Bacterial Expression
Growth in bacteria
  Bacterial resistance: Ampicillin, 100 μg/mL
  Growth temperature: 37°C
  Growth strain: DH5alpha
  Copy number: High Copy
Gene/Insert
  Gene/Insert name: PI-SceI (alt name: VDE)
  Species: S. cerevisiae (budding yeast)
  Mutation: A822G, A823C, A824T
  Promoter: T7
  Cloning method: Restriction Enzyme; 5′ cloning site Unknown (unknown if destroyed)
Terms and licenses: Academic/Nonprofit Terms; Industry Terms: Not Available to Industry
Depositor comments: Expresses the excised intein of the VMA1 gene product including amino-terminal methionine-cysteine residues. Contains silent AvrII and RsrII sites near the borders of the N-terminal LAGLIDADG motif and silent EaeI and SnaBI sites near the borders of the C-terminal motif. Also contains silent mutations that introduce ApaI, BssHII, BstEII, BsiWI, MluI and SpeI sites. Expresses PI-SceI containing a carboxyl-terminal histidine tag and a K301A mutation in the PI-SceI ORF.
How to cite: pET PI-SceI C-His K301A was a gift from Frederick Gimble (Addgene plasmid # 195611 ; http://n2t.net/addgene:195611 ; RRID:Addgene_195611)
