[The description below was written by a language model from this plasmid's Addgene catalogue record and pLannotate feature annotations shown in this document.]
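Description:
pET PI-SceI C-His K301A is a bacterial expression plasmid of about 5.0 kb built on the Novagen pET-23a backbone. It produces a mutant form of the Saccharomyces cerevisiae homing endonuclease and intein PI-SceI, also called VDE. The plasmid replicates in E. coli from a ColE1/pMB1-type origin and is selected with ampicillin through the bla (AmpR) gene and its own promoter. The catalogue lists it as high copy, although the annotation also detects pBR322-derived bom and rop sequences. An f1 origin is present as well, which would permit single-stranded DNA production.

The insert is expressed from the T7 promoter, followed by the phage T7 gene 10 ribosome binding site, and transcription ends at the T7 terminator, so expression needs a host that supplies T7 RNA polymerase. The open reading frame encodes the excised intein of the VMA1 gene product, beginning with methionine-cysteine residues. The feature table annotates it as 5' and 3' Sce VMA intein fragments that span the numbering origin of the sequence record. A carboxyl-terminal histidine tag follows the coding sequence for affinity purification; the short "SET1" match just downstream is probably residual pET vector sequence rather than a functional tag.

Three adjacent nucleotide changes create the K301A substitution, which the record describes as an active-site mutation. The gene also carries numerous silent restriction sites. Some of these flank the N- and C-terminal LAGLIDADG motifs, an arrangement suited to cassette-style mutagenesis. The construct is used to produce tagged mutant protein for studying DNA binding and catalysis by PI-SceI.
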