Features (pLannotate 1.2.2; 14 found; start..end, strand, type, name):
    738..1255    +  CDS            Sce VMA intein 3' region (fragment): modified 3' region of the intein from the yeast Vma1 subunit of the vacuolar ATPase (Chong et al., 1998); Saccharomyces cerevisiae VMA1; C-terminal cleavage of this intein can be induced by thiols.
   1336..1353    +  CDS            9xHis (fragment): 9xHis affinity tag
   1363..1412    +  CDS            SET1 (fragment): solubility-enhancement tag derived from T7 phage gene 10B
   1420..1467    +  terminator     T7 terminator: transcription terminator for bacteriophage T7 RNA polymerase
   1504..1932    +  rep_origin     f1 ori (sequence partly withheld): f1 bacteriophage origin of replication; arrow indicates direction of (+) strand synthesis
   1985..2089    +  promoter       AmpR promoter: bla
   2090..2950    +  CDS            AmpR: β-lactamase; bla; confers resistance to ampicillin, carbenicillin, and related antibiotics
   3121..3709    +  rep_origin     ori: high-copy-number ColE1/pMB1/pBR322/pUC origin of replication
   3895..4034    -  misc_feature   bom: basis of mobility region from pBR322
   4136..4327    -  CDS            rop: Rop protein, which maintains plasmids at low copy number; rop
   4344..4724    +  CDS            YPB1_ECOLX: Protein predicted: Swiss-Prot protein existence level 4. From Escherichia coli.
   4836..4854    +  promoter       T7 promoter: promoter for bacteriophage T7 RNA polymerase
   4886..4908    +  RBS            RBS: efficient ribosome binding site from bacteriophage T7 gene 10 (Olins and Rangwala, 1989)
   4919..725     +  CDS            Sce VMA intein 5' region (fragment) (across the origin): 5' region of the intein from the yeast Vma1 subunit of the vacuolar ATPase (Chong et al., 1998); Saccharomyces cerevisiae VMA1
>Addgene plasmid #195611 | pET PI-SceI C-His K301A | addgene full sequence | sequence record 383673 | Addgene NGS Result
GGTAAAGATGGCAGACCTCGTGAGGTAATTAAATTGCCCAGAGGAAGAGAAACTATGTACAGCGTCGTGC
AGAAAAGTCAGCACAGAGCCCACAAAAGTGACTCAAGTCGTGAAGTGCCAGAATTACTCAAGTTTACGTG
TAATGCGACCCATGAACTAGTTGTTAGAACACCTCGTAGTGTCCGCCGTTTGTCTCGTACCATTAAGGGT
GTCGAATATTTTGAAGTTATTACTTTTGAGATGGGCCAAAAGAAAGCCCCCGACGGTAGAATTGTTGAGC
TTGTCAAGGAAGTTTCAAAGAGCTACCCAATATCTGAGGGGCCCGAGAGAGCCAACGAATTAGTAGAATC
CTATAGAAAGGCTTCAAATAAAGCTTATTTTGAGTGGACTATTGAGGCGCGCGATCTTTCTCTGTTGGGT
TCCCATGTTCGTAAAGCTACCTACCAGACTTACGCTCCAATTCTTTATGAGAATGACCACTTTTTCGACT
ACATGCAAAAAAGTAAGTTTCATCTCACCATTGAAGGTCCAAAAGTACTTGCTTATCTCCTAGGTTTATG
GATTGGTGATGGATTGTCGGACCGGGCAACTTTTTCGGTTGATTCCAGAGATACTTCTTTGATGGAACGG
GTTACCGAATATGCTGAAAAGTTGAATTTGTGCGCCGAGTATAAGGACAGAAAAGAACCACAAGTTGCCA
AAACTGTTAATTTGTACTCTAAAGTCGTACGAGGTAATGGTATTCGCAATAATCTTAATACTGAGAATCC
ATTATGGGACGCTATTGTTGGCTTAGGATTCTTGAAGGACGGTGTCGCTAATATTCCTTCTTTCTTGTCT
ACGGACAATATCGGTACGCGTGAAACATTTCTGGCCGGTCTAATTGATTCTGATGGCTACGTAACTGATG
AGCATGGTATTAAAGCAACAATAAAGACAATTCATACTTCTGTCAGAGATGGTTTGGTTTCCCTTGCTCG
TTCTTTAGGCTTAGTAGTCTCGGTTAACGCAGAACCTGCTAAGGTTGACATGAATGGCACCAAACATAAA
ATTAGTTATGCTATTTATATGTCTGGTGGAGATGTTTTGCTTAACGTTCTTTCGAAGTGTGCCGGCTCTA
AAAAATTCAGGCCTGCTCCCGCCGCTGCTTTTGCACGTGAGTGCCGCGGATTTTATTTCGAGTTACAAGA
ATTGAAGGAAGACGATTATTATGGGATTACTTTATCTGATGATTCTGATCATCAGTTTTTGCTTGCCAAC
CAGGTTGTCGTCCATGCAAAATGGGTCGCGGATCCGAATTCGAGCTCCGTCGACAAGCTTGCGGCCGCAC
TCGAGCACCACCACCACCACCACTGAGATCCGGCTGCTAACAAAGCCCGAAAGGAAGCTGAGTTGGCTGC
TGCCACCGCTGAGCAATAACTAGCATAACCCCTTGGGGCCTCTAAACGGGTCTTGAGGGGTTTTTTGCTG
AAAGGAGGAACTATATCCGGATTGGCGAATGGG
[124 nt withheld, positions 1504-1627]
C
[91 nt withheld, positions 1629-1719]
A
[49 nt withheld, positions 1721-1769]
CCTTTGACGTTGGAGTCCACGTTCTTT
[37 nt withheld, positions 1797-1833]
ACCCTATCTCGGTCTATTCTTTTGATTTATAAGGGATTTTGCCGATTTCGGCCTATTGGTTAAAAAATGA
GCTGATTTAACAAAAATTTAACGCGAATTTTAACAAAATATTAACGCTTACAATTTAGGTGGCACTTTTC
GGGGAAATGTGCGCGGAACCCCTATTTGTTTATTTTTCTAAATACATTCAAATATGTATCCGCTCATGAG
ACAATAACCCTGATAAATGCTTCAATAATATTGAAAAAGGAAGAGTATGAGTATTCAACATTTCCGTGTC
GCCCTTATTCCCTTTTTTGCGGCATTTTGCCTTCCTGTTTTTGCTCACCCAGAAACGCTGGTGAAAGTAA
AAGATGCTGAAGATCAGTTGGGTGCACGAGTGGGTTACATCGAACTGGATCTCAACAGCGGTAAGATCCT
TGAGAGTTTTCGCCCCGAAGAACGTTTTCCAATGATGAGCACTTTTAAAGTTCTGCTATGTGGCGCGGTA
TTATCCCGTATTGACGCCGGGCAAGAGCAACTCGGTCGCCGCATACACTATTCTCAGAATGACTTGGTTG
AGTACTCACCAGTCACAGAAAAGCATCTTACGGATGGCATGACAGTAAGAGAATTATGCAGTGCTGCCAT
AACCATGAGTGATAACACTGCGGCCAACTTACTTCTGACAACGATCGGAGGACCGAAGGAGCTAACCGCT
TTTTTGCACAACATGGGGGATCATGTAACTCGCCTTGATCGTTGGGAACCGGAGCTGAATGAAGCCATAC
CAAACGACGAGCGTGACACCACGATGCCTGCAGCAATGGCAACAACGTTGCGCAAACTATTAACTGGCGA
ACTACTTACTCTAGCTTCCCGGCAACAATTAATAGACTGGATGGAGGCGGATAAAGTTGCAGGACCACTT
CTGCGCTCGGCCCTTCCGGCTGGCTGGTTTATTGCTGATAAATCTGGAGCCGGTGAGCGTGGGTCTCGCG
GTATCATTGCAGCACTGGGGCCAGATGGTAAGCCCTCCCGTATCGTAGTTATCTACACGACGGGGAGTCA
GGCAACTATGGATGAACGAAATAGACAGATCGCTGAGATAGGTGCCTCACTGATTAAGCATTGGTAACTG
TCAGACCAAGTTTACTCATATATACTTTAGATTGATTTAAAACTTCATTTTTAATTTAAAAGGATCTAGG
TGAAGATCCTTTTTGATAATCTCATGACCAAAATCCCTTAACGTGAGTTTTCGTTCCACTGAGCGTCAGA
CCCCGTAGAAAAGATCAAAGGATCTTCTTGAGATCCTTTTTTTCTGCGCGTAATCTGCTGCTTGCAAACA
AAAAAACCACCGCTACCAGCGGTGGTTTGTTTGCCGGATCAAGAGCTACCAACTCTTTTTCCGAAGGTAA
CTGGCTTCAGCAGAGCGCAGATACCAAATACTGTCCTTCTAGTGTAGCCGTAGTTAGGCCACCACTTCAA
GAACTCTGTAGCACCGCCTACATACCTCGCTCTGCTAATCCTGTTACCAGTGGCTGCTGCCAGTGGCGAT
AAGTCGTGTCTTACCGGGTTGGACTCAAGACGATAGTTACCGGATAAGGCGCAGCGGTCGGGCTGAACGG
GGGGTTCGTGCACACAGCCCAGCTTGGAGCGAACGACCTACACCGAACTGAGATACCTACAGCGTGAGCT
ATGAGAAAGCGCCACGCTTCCCGAAGGGAGAAAGGCGGACAGGTATCCGGTAAGCGGCAGGGTCGGAACA
GGAGAGCGCACGAGGGAGCTTCCAGGGGGAAACGCCTGGTATCTTTATAGTCCTGTCGGGTTTCGCCACC
TCTGACTTGAGCGTCGATTTTTGTGATGCTCGTCAGGGGGGCGGAGCCTATGGAAAAACGCCAGCAACGC
GGCCTTTTTACGGTTCCTGGCCTTTTGCTGGCCTTTTGCTCACATGTTCTTTCCTGCGTTATCCCCTGAT
TCTGTGGATAACCGTATTACCGCCTTTGAGTGAGCTGATACCGCTCGCCGCAGCCGAACGACCGAGCGCA
GCGAGTCAGTGAGCGAGGAAGCGGAAGAGCGCCTGATGCGGTATTTTCTCCTTACGCATCTGTGCGGTAT
TTCACACCGCAATGGTGCACTCTCAGTACAATCTGCTCTGATGCCGCATAGTTAAGCCAGTATACACTCC
GCTATCGCTACGTGACTGGGTCATGGCTGCGCCCCGACACCCGCCAACACCCGCTGACGCGCCCTGACGG
GCTTGTCTGCTCCCGGCATCCGCTTACAGACAAGCTGTGACCGTCTCCGGGAGCTGCATGTGTCAGAGGT
TTTCACCGTCATCACCGAAACGCGCGAGGCAGCTGCGGTAAAGCTCATCAGCGTGGTCGTGAAGCGATTC
ACAGATGTCTGCCTGTTCATCCGCGTCCAGCTCGTTGAGTTTCTCCAGAAGCGTTAATGTCTGGCTTCTG
ATAAAGCGGGCCATGTTAAGGGCGGTTTTTTCCTGTTTGGTCACTGATGCCTCCGTGTAAGGGGGATTTC
TGTTCATGGGGGTAATGATACCGATGAAACGAGAGAGGATGCTCACGATACGGGTTACTGATGATGAACA
TGCCCGGTTACTGGAACGTTGTGAGGGTAAACAACTGGCGGTATGGATGCGGCGGGACCAGAGAAAAATC
ACTCAGGGTCAATGCCAGCGCTTCGTTAATACAGATGTAGGTGTTCCACAGGGTAGCCAGCAGCATCCTG
CGATGCAGATCCGGAACATAATGGTGCAGGGCGCTGACTTCCGCGTTTCCAGACTTTACGAAACACGGAA
ACCGAAGACCATTCATGTTGTTGCTCAGGTCGCAGACGTTTTGCAGCAGCAGTCGCTTCACGTTCGCTCG
CGTATCGGTGATTCATTCTGCTAACCAGTAAGGCAACCCCGCCAGCCTAGCCGGGTCCTCAACGACAGGA
GCACGATCATGCGCACCCGTGGCCAGGACCCAACGCTGCCCGAGATCTCGATCCCGCGAAATTAATACGA
CTCACTATAGGGAGACCACAACGGTTTCCCTCTAGAAATAATTTTGTTTAACTTTAAGAAGGAGATATAC
ATATGTGCTTTGCCAAGGGTACCAATGTTTTAATGGCGGATGGGTCTATTGAATGTATTGAAAACATTGA
GGTTGGTAATAAGGTCATG
